>Addgene plasmid #216144 | pBi2FC-N-GW-P2A:mCherry | addgene full sequence | sequence record 430584 | Addgene NGS Result
TTTCACGCCCTTTTAAATATCCGATTATTCTAATAAACGCTCTTTTCTCTTAGGTTTACCCGCCAATATA
TCCTGTCAAACACTGATAGTTTAAACTGAAGGCGGGAAACGACAATCTGATCCAAGCTCAAGCTGCTCTA
GCATTCGCCATTCAGGCTGCGCAACTGTTGGGAAGGGCGATCGGTGCGGGCCTCTTCGCTATTACGCCAG
CTGGCGAAAGGGGGATGTGCTGCAAGGCGATTAAGTTGGGTAACGCCAGGGTTTTCCCAGTCACGACGTT
GTAAAACGACGGCCAGTGCCAAGCTTGCGTATTGGCTAGAGCAGCTTGCCAACATGGTGGAGCACGACAC
TCTCGTCTACTCCAAGAATATCAAAGATACAGTCTCAGAAGACCAAAGGGCTATTGAGACTTTTCAACAA
AGGGTAATATCGGGAAACCTCCTCGGATTCCATTGCCCAGCTATCTGTCACTTCATCAAAAGGACAGTAG
AAAAGGAAGGTGGCACCTACAAATGCCATCATTGCGATAAAGGAAAGGCTATCGTTCAAGATGCCTCTGC
CGACAGTGGTCCCAAAGATGGACCCCCACCCACGAGGAGCATCGTGGAAAAAGAAGACGTTCCAACCACG
TCTTCAAAGCAAGTGGATTGATGTGAACATGGTGGAGCACGACACTCTCGTCTACTCCAAGAATATCAAA
GATACAGTCTCAGAAGACCAAAGGGCTATTGAGACTTTTCAACAAAGGGTAATATCGGGAAACCTCCTCG
GATTCCATTGCCCAGCTATCTGTCACTTCATCAAAAGGACAGTAGAAAAGGAAGGTGGCACCTACAAATG
CCATCATTGCGATAAAGGAAAGGCTATCGTTCAAGATGCCTCTGCCGACAGTGGTCCCAAAGATGGACCC
CCACCCACGAGGAGCATCGTGGAAAAAGAAGACGTTCCAACCACGTCTTCAAAGCAAGTGGATTGATGTG
ATATCTCCACTGACGTAAGGGATGACGCACAATCCCACTATCCTTCGCAAGACCCTTCCTCTATATAAGG
AAGTTCATTTCATTTGGAGAGGACACGCTGAAATCACCAGTGTATTTTTACAACAATTACCAACAACAAC
AAACAACAAACAACATTACAATTACTATTTACAATTTCTAGAATGGTGAGCAAGGGCGAGGAGCTGTTCA
CCGGGGTGGTGCCCATCCTGGTCGAGCTGGACGGCGACGTAAACGGCCACAAGTTCAGCGTGTCCGGCGA
GGGCGAGGGCGATGCCACCTACGGCAAGCTGACCCTGAAGCTGATCTGCACCACCGGCAAGCTGCCCGTG
CCCTGGCCCACCCTCGTGACCACCCTGGGCTACGGCCTGCAGTGCTTCGCCCGCTACCCCGACCACATGA
AGCAGCACGACTTCTTCAAGTCCGCCATGCCCGAAGGCTACGTCCAGGAGCGCACCATCTTCTTCAAGGA
CGACGGCAACTACAAGACCCGCGCCGAGGTGAAGTTCGAGGGCGACACCCTGGTGAACCGCATCGAGCTG
AAGGGCATCGACTTCAAGGAGGACGGCAACATCCTGGGGCACAAGCTGGAGTACAACTACAACAGCCACA
ACGTCTATATCACCGCCGACAAGCAGAAGAACGGCATCAAGGCCAACTTCAAGATCCGCCACAACATCGA
GGAGCAAAAGTTGATTTCTGAGGAGGATCTTGGGCCCAGGCCTACTAGTACAAGTTTGTACAAAAAAGCT
GAACGAGAAACGTAAAATGATATAAATATCAATATATTAAATTAGATTTTGCATAAAAAACAGACTACAT
AATACTGTAAAACACAACATATCCAGTCACTATGAATCAACTACTTAGATGGTATTAGTGACCTGTAGTC
GACCGACAGCCTTCCAAATGTTCTTCGGGTGATGCTGCCAACTTAGTCGACCGACAGCCTTCCAAATGTT
CTTCTCAAACGGAATCGTCGTATCCAGCCTACTCGCTATTGTCCTCAATGCCGTATTAAATCATAAAAAG
AAATAAGAAAAAGAGGTGCGAGCCTCTTTTTTGTGTGACAAAATAAAAACATCTACCTATTCATATACGC
TAGTGTCATAGTCCTGAAAATCATCTGCATCAAGAACAATTTCACAACTCTTATACTTTTCTCTTACAAG
TCGTTCGGCTTCATCTGGATTTTCAGCCTCTATACTTACTAAACGTGATAAAGTTTCTGTAATTTCTACT
GTATCGACCTGCAGACTGGCTGTGTATAAGGGAGCCTGACATTTATATTCCCCAGAACATCAGGTTAATG
GCGTTTTTGATGTCATTTTCGCGGTGGCTGAGATCAGCCACTTCTTCCCCGATAACGGAGACCGGCACAC
TGGCCATATCGGTGGTCATCATGCGCCAGCTTTCATCCCCGATATGCACCACCGGGTAAAGTTCACGGGA
GACTTTATCTGACAGCAGACGTGCACTGGCCAGGGGGATCACCATCCGTCGCCCGGGCGTGTCAATAATA
TCACTCTGTACATCCACAAACAGACGATAACGGCTCTCTCTTTTATAGGTGTAAACCTTAAACTGCATTT
CACCAGCCCCTGTTCTCGTCAGCAAAAGAGCCGTTCATTTCAATAAACCGGGCGACCTCAGCCATCCCTT
CCTGATTTTCCGCTTTCCAGCGTTCGGCACGCAGACGACGGGCTTCATTCTGCATGGTTGTGCTTACCAG
ACCGGAGATATTGACATCATATATGCCTTGAGCAACTGATAGCTGTCGCTGTCAACTGTCACTGTAATAC
GCTGCTTCATAGCATACCTCTTTTTGACATACTTCGGGTATACATATCAGTATATATTCTTATACCGCAA
AAATCAGCGCGCAAATACGCATACTGTTATCTGGCTTTTAGTAAGCCGGATCCACGCGGCGTTTACGCCC
CCCCTGCCACTCATCGCAGTACTGTTGTAATTCATTAAGCATTCTGCCGACATGGAAGCCATCACAAACG
GCATGATGAACCTGAATCGCCAGCGGCATCAGCACCTTGTCGCCTTGCGTATAATATTTGCCCATGGTGA
AAACGGGGGCGAAGAAGTTGTCCATATTGGCCACGTTTAAATCAAAACTGGTGAAACTCACCCAGGGATT
GGCTGAGACGAAAAACATATTCTCAATAAACCCTTTAGGGAAATAGGCCAGGTTTTCACCGTAACACGCC
ACATCTTGCGAATATATGTGTAGAAACTGCCGGAAATCGTCGTGGTATTCACTCCAGAGCGATGAAAACG
TTTCAGTTTGCTCATGGAAAACGGTGTAACAAGGGTGAACACTATCCCATATCACCAGCTCACCGTCTTT
CATTGCCATACGGAATTCCGGATGAGCATTCATCAGGCGGGCAAGAATGTGAATAAAGGCCGGATAAAAC
TTGTGCTTATTTTTCTTTACGGTCTTTAAAAAGGCCGTAATATCCAGCTGAACGGTCTGGTTATAGGTAC
ATTGAGCAACTGACTGAAATGCCTCAAAATGTTCTTTACGATGCCATTGGGATATATCAACGGTGGTATA
TCCAGTGATTTTTTTCTCCATTTTAGCTTCCTTAGCTCCTGAAAATCTCGATAACTCAAAAAATACGCCC
GGTAGTGATCTTATTTCATTATGGTGAAAGTTGGAACCTCTTACGTGCCGATCAACGTCTCATTTTCGCC
AAAAGTTGGCCCAGGGCTTCCCGGTATCAACAGGGACACCAGGATTTATTTATTCTGCGAAGTGATCTTC
CGTCACAGGTATTTATTCGGCGCAAAGTGCGTCGGGTGATGCTGCCAACTTAGTCGACTACAGGTCACTA
ATACCATCTAAGTAGTTGATTCATAGTGACTGGATATGTTGTGTTTTACAGTATTATGTAGTCTGTTTTT
TATGCAAAATCTAATTTAATATATTGATATTTATATCATTTTACGTTTCTCGTTCAGCTTTCTTGTACAA
AGTGGTTCTCGAGGCAACCAACTTTAGCCTGCTCAAGCAAGCAGGAGATGTTGAGGAAAATCCTGGCCCC
CCTAAGAAAAAGAGAAAGGTTCCGAAAAAGAAAAGAAAGGTGCCAAAAAAAAAGAGAAAGGTAATGGTGA
GCAAGGGCGAGGAGGATAACATGGCCATCATCAAGGAGTTCATGCGCTTCAAGGTGCACATGGAGGGCTC
CGTGAACGGCCACGAGTTCGAGATCGAGGGCGAGGGCGAGGGCCGCCCCTACGAGGGCACCCAGACCGCC
AAGCTGAAGGTGACCAAGGGTGGCCCCCTGCCCTTCGCCTGGGACATCCTGTCCCCTCAGTTCATGTACG
GCTCCAAGGCCTACGTGAAGCACCCCGCCGACATCCCCGACTACTTGAAGCTGTCCTTCCCCGAGGGCTT
CAAGTGGGAGCGCGTGATGAACTTCGAGGACGGCGGCGTGGTGACCGTGACCCAGGACTCCTCCCTGCAG
GACGGCGAGTTCATCTACAAGGTGAAGCTGCGCGGCACCAACTTCCCCTCCGACGGCCCCGTAATGCAGA
AGAAGACCATGGGCTGGGAGGCCTCCTCCGAGCGGATGTACCCCGAGGACGGCGCCCTGAAGGGCGAGAT
CAAGCAGAGGCTGAAGCTGAAGGACGGCGGCCACTACGACGCTGAGGTCAAGACCACCTACAAGGCCAAG
AAGCCCGTGCAGCTGCCCGGCGCCTACAACGTCAACATCAAGTTGGACATCACCTCCCACAACGAGGACT
ACACCATCGTGGAACAGTACGAACGCGCCGAGGGCCGCCACTCCACCGGCGGCATGGACGAGCTGTACAA
GTAAGAGCTCGAATTTCCCCGATCGTTCAAACATTTGGCAATAAAGTTTCTTAAGATTGAATCCTGTTGC
CGGTCTTGCGATGATTATCATATAATTTCTGTTGAATTACGTTAAGCATGTAATAATTAACATGTAATGC
ATGACGTTATTTATGAGATGGGTTTTTATGATTAGAGTCCCGCAATTATACATTTAATACGCGATAGAAA
ACAAAATATAGCGCGCAAACTAGGATAAATTATCGCGCGCGGTGTCATCTATGTTACTAGATCGGGAATT
GGTTCCGGAACCAATTCGTAATCATGTCATAGCTGTTTCCTGTGTGAAATTGTTATCCGCTCACAATTCC
ACACAACATACGAGCCGGAAGCATAAAGTGTAAAGCCTGGGGTGCCTAATGAGTGAGCTAACTCACATTA
GGCTGAATTAGGCGCGCCTATTTCTATTAATTCCCGATCTAGTAACATAGATGACACCGCGCGCGATAAT
TTATCCTAGTTTGCGCGCTATATTTTGTTTTCTATCGCGTATTAAATGTATAATTGCGGGACTCTAATCA
TAAAAACCCATCTCATAAATAACGTCATGCATTACATGTTAATTATTACATGCTTAACGTAATTCAACAG
AAATTATATGATAATCATCGCAAGACCGGCAACAGGATTCAATCTTAAGAAACTTTATTGCCAAATGTTT
GAACGATCGGGGAAATTCGGGGGATCGATCCCGCGAACTGTGGACGAGAACTGTGCCACCAAGCGTAAGG
CCGTTCTCTCGCATTTGCCTTGCTAGGCTCGCGCGAGTTGCTGGCTGAGGCGTTCTCGAAATCAGCTCTT
GTTCGGTCGGCATCTACTCTATTCCTTTGCCCTCGGACGAGTGCTGGGGCGTCGGTTTCCACTATCGGCG
AGTACTTCTACACAGCCATCGGTCCAGACGGCCGCGCTTCTGCGGGCGATTTGTGTACGCCCGACAGTCC
CGGCTCCGGATCGGACGATTGCGTCGCATCGACCCTGCGCCCAAGCTGCATCATCGAAATTGCCGTCAAC
CAAGCTCTGATAGAGTTGGTCAAGACCAATGCGGAGCATATACGCCCGGAGCCGCGGCGATCCTGCAAGC
TCCGGATGCCTCCGCTCGAAGTAGCGCGTCTGCTGCTCCATACAAGCCAACCACGGCCTCCAGAAGAAGA
TGTTGGCGACCTCGTATTGGGAATCCCCGAACATCGCCTCGCTCCAGTCAATGACCGCTGTTATGCGGCC
ATTGTCCGTCAGGACATTGTTGGAGCCGAAATCCGCGTGCACGAGGTGCCGGACTTCGGGGCAGTCCTCG
GCCCAAAGCATCAGCTCATCGAGAGCCTGCGCGACGGACGCACTGACGGTGTCGTCCATCACAGTTTGCC
AGTGATACACATGGGGATCAGCAATCGCGCATATGAAATCACGCCATGTAGTGTATTGACCGATTCCTTG
CGGTCCGAATGGGCCGAACCCGCTCGTCTGGCTAAGATCGGCCGCAGCGATCGCATCCATGGCCTCCGCG
ACCGGCTGCAGAACAGCGGGCAGTTCGGTTTCAGGCAGGTCTTGCAACGTGACACCCTGTGCACGGCGGG
AGATGCAATAGGTCAGGCTCTCGCTGAATGCCCCAATGTCAAGCACTTCCGGAATCGGGAGCGCGGCCGA
TGCAAAGTGCCGATAAACATAACGATCTTTGTAGAAACCATCGGCGCAGCTATTTACCCGCAGGACATAT
CCACGCCCTCCTACATCGAAGCTGAAAGCACGAGATTCTTCGCCCTCCGAGAGCTGCATCAGGTCGGAGA
CGCTGTCGAACTTTTCGATCAGAAACTTCTCGACAGACGTCGCGGTGAGTTCAGGCTTTTTCATATCTTA
TTGCCCCCCGGGATCAGATCTGGATTGAGAGTGAATATGAGACTCTAATTGGATACCGAGGGGAATTTAT
GGAACGTCAGTGGAGCATTTTTGACAAGAAATATTTGCTAGCTGATAGTGACCTTAGGCGACTTTTGAAC
GCGCAATAATGGTTTCTGACGTATGTGCTTAGCTCATTAAACTCCAGAAACCCGCGGCTGAGTGGCTCCT
TCAACGTTGCGGTTCTGTCAGTTCCAAACGTAAAACGGCTTGTCCCGCGTCATCGGCGGGGGTCATAACG
TGACTCCCTTAATTCTCCGCTCATGATCTTGATCCCCTGCGCCATCAGATCCTTGGCGGCAAGAAAGCCA
TCCAGTTTACTTTGCAGGGCTTCCCAACCTTACCAGAGGGCGCCCCAGCTGGCAATTCCGGTTCGCTTGC
TGTCCATAAAACCGCCCAGTCTAGCTATCGCCATGTAAGCCCACTGCAAGCTACCTGCTTTCTCTTTGCG
CTTGCGTTTTCCCTTGTCCAGATAGCCCAGTAGCTGACATTCATCCGGGGTCAGCACCGTTTCTGCGGAC
TGGCTTTCTACGTGTTCCGCTTCCTTTAGCAGCCCTTGCGCCCTGAGTGCTTGCGGCAGCGTGAAGCTGA
TCCGTCGAGATTAATAGAAATAAATTCAGCCTAATTCGGCGTTAATTCAGTACATTAAAAACGTCCGCAA
TGTGTTATTAAGTTGTCTAAGCGTCAATTTGTTTACACCACAATATATCCTGCCACCAGCCAGCCAACAG
CTCCCCGACCGGCAGCTCGGCACAAAATCACCACTCGATACAGGCAGCCCATCAGTCCGGGACGGCGTCA
GCGGGAGAGCCGTTGTAAGGCGGCAGACTTTGCTCATGTTACCGATGCTATTCGGAAGAACGGCAACTAA
GCTGCCGGGTTTGAAACACGGATGATCTCGCGGAGGGTAGCATGTTGATTGTAACGATGACAGAGCGTTG
CTGCCTGTGATCAATTCGGGCACGAACCCAGTGGACATAAGCCTGTTCGGTTCGTAAGCTGTAATGCAAG
TAGCGTATGCGCTCACGCAACTGGTCCAGAACCTTGACCGAACGCAGCGGTGGTAACGGCGCAGTGGCGG
TTTTCATGGCTTGTTATGACTGTTTTTTTGGGGTACAGTCTATGCCTCGGGCATCCAAGCAGCAAGCGCG
TTACGCCGTGGGTCGATGTTTGATGTTATGGAGCAGCAACGATGTTACGCAGCAGGGCAGTCGCCCTAAA
ACAAAGTTAAACATCATGGGGGAAGCGGTGATCGCCGAAGTATCGACTCAACTATCAGAGGTAGTTGGCG
TCATCGAGCGCCATCTCGAACCGACGTTGCTGGCCGTACATTTGTACGGCTCCGCAGTGGATGGCGGCCT
GAAGCCACACAGTGATATTGATTTGCTGGTTACGGTGACCGTAAGGCTTGATGAAACAACGCGGCGAGCT
TTGATCAACGACCTTTTGGAAACTTCGGCTTCCCCTGGAGAGAGCGAGATTCTCCGCGCTGTAGAAGTCA
CCATTGTTGTGCACGACGACATCATTCCGTGGCGTTATCCAGCTAAGCGCGAACTGCAATTTGGAGAATG
GCAGCGCAATGACATTCTTGCAGGTATCTTCGAGCCAGCCACGATCGACATTGATCTGGCTATCTTGCTG
ACAAAAGCAAGAGAACATAGCGTTGCCTTGGTAGGTCCAGCGGCGGAGGAACTCTTTGATCCGGTTCCTG
AACAGGATCTATTTGAGGCGCTAAATGAAACCTTAACGCTATGGAACTCGCCGCCCGACTGGGCTGGCGA
TGAGCGAAATGTAGTGCTTACGTTGTCCCGCATTTGGTACAGCGCAGTAACCGGCAAAATCGCGCCGAAG
GATGTCGCTGCCGACTGGGCAATGGAGCGCCTGCCGGCCCAGTATCAGCCCGTCATACTTGAAGCTAGAC
AGGCTTATCTTGGACAAGAAGAAGATCGCTTGGCCTCGCGCGCAGATCAGTTGGAAGAATTTGTCCACTA
CGTGAAAGGCGAGATCACCAAGGTAGTCGGCAAATAATGTCTAGCTAGAAATTCGTTCAAGCCGACGCCG
CTTCGCGGCGCGGCTTAACTCAAGCGTTAGATGCACTAAGCACATAATTGCTCACAGCCAAACTATCAGG
TCAAGTCTGCTTTTATTATTTTTAAGCGTGCATAATAAGCCCTACACAAATTGGGAGATATATCATGCAT
GACCAAAATCCCTTAACGTGAGTTTTCGTTCCACTGAGCGTCAGACCCCGTAGAAAAGATCAAAGGATCT
TCTTGAGATCCTTTTTTTCTGCGCGTAATCTGCTGCTTGCAAACAAAAAAACCACCGCTACCAGCGGTGG
TTTGTTTGCCGGATCAAGAGCTACCAACTCTTTTTCCGAAGGTAACTGGCTTCAGCAGAGCGCAGATACC
AAATACTGTCCTTCTAGTGTAGCCGTAGTTAGGCCACCACTTCAAGAACTCTGTAGCACCGCCTACATAC
CTCGCTCTGCTAATCCTGTTACCAGTGGCTGCTGCCAGTGGCGATAAGTCGTGTCTTACCGGGTTGGACT
CAAGACGATAGTTACCGGATAAGGCGCAGCGGTCGGGCTGAACGGGGGGTTCGTGCACACAGCCCAGCTT
GGAGCGAACGACCTACACCGAACTGAGATACCTACAGCGTGAGCTATGAGAAAGCGCCACGCTTCCCGAA
GGGAGAAAGGCGGACAGGTATCCGGTAAGCGGCAGGGTCGGAACAGGAGAGCGCACGAGGGAGCTTCCAG
GGGGAAACGCCTGGTATCTTTATAGTCCTGTCGGGTTTCGCCACCTCTGACTTGAGCGTCGATTTTTGTG
ATGCTCGTCAGGGGGGCGGAGCCTATGGAAAAACGCCAGCAACGCGGCCTTTTTACGGTTCCTGGCCTTT
TGCTGGCCTTTTGCTCACATGTTCTTTCCTGCGTTATCCCCTGATTCTGTGGATAACCGTATTACCGCCT
TTGAGTGAGCTGATACCGCTCGCCGCAGCCGAACGACCGAGCGCAGCGAGTCAGTGAGCGAGGAAGCGGA
AGAGCGCCTGATGCGGTATTTTCTCCTTACGCATCTGTGCGGTATTTCACACCGCATATGGTGCACTCTC
AGTACAATCTGCTCTGATGCCGCATAGTTAAGCCAGTATACACTCCGCTATCGCTACGTGACTGGGTCAT
GGCTGCGCCCCGACACCCGCCAACACCCGCTGACGCGCCCTGACGGGCTTGTCTGCTCCCGGCATCCGCT
TACAGACAAGCTGTGACCGTCTCCGGGAGCTGCATGTGTCAGAGGTTTTCACCGTCATCACCGAAACGCG
CGAGGCAGGGTGCCTTGATGTGGGCGCCGGCGGTCGAGTGGCGACGGCGCGGCTTGTCCGCGCCCTGGTA
GATTGCCTGGCCGTAGGCCAGCCATTTTTGAGCGGCCAGCGGCCGCGATAGGCCGACGCGAAGCGGCGGG
GCGTAGGGAGCGCAGCGACCGAAGGGTAGGCGCTTTTTGCAGCTCTTCGGCTGTGCGCTGGCCAGACAGT
TATGCACAGGCCAGGCGGGTTTTAAGAGTTTTAATAAGTTTTAAAGAGTTTTAGGCGGAAAAATCGCCTT
TTTTCTCTTTTATATCAGTCACTTACATGTGTGACCGGTTCCCAATGTACGGCTTTGGGTTCCCAATGTA
CGGGTTCCGGTTCCCAATGTACGGCTTTGGGTTCCCAATGTACGTGCTATCCACAGGAAAGAGACCTTTT
CGACCTTTTTCCCCTGCTAGGGCAATTTGCCCTAGCATCTGCTCCGTACATTAGGAACCGGCGGATGCTT
CGCCCTCGATCAGGTTGCGGTAGCGCATGACTAGGATCGGGCCAGCCTGCCCCGCCTCCTCCTTCAAATC
GTACTCCGGCAGGTCATTTGACCCGATCAGCTTGCGCACGGTGAAACAGAACTTCTTGAACTCTCCGGCG
CTGCCACTGCGTTCGTAGATCGTCTTGAACAACCATCTGGCTTCTGCCTTGCCTGCGGCGCGGCGTGCCA
GGCGGTAGAGAAAACGGCCGATGCCGGGATCGATCAAAAAGTAATCGGGGTGAACCGTCAGCACGTCCGG
GTTCTTGCCTTCTGTGATCTCGCGGTACATCCAATCAGCTAGCTCGATCTCGATGTACTCCGGCCGCCCG
GTTTCGCTCTTTACGATCTTGTAGCGGCTAATCAAGGCTTCACCCTCGGATACCGTCACCAGGCGGCCGT
TCTTGGCCTTCTTCGTACGCTGCATGGCAACGTGCGTGGTGTTTAACCGAATGCAGGTTTCTACCAGGTC
GTCTTTCTGCTTTCCGCCATCGGCTCGCCGGCAGAACTTGAGTACGTCCGCAACGTGTGGACGGAACACG
CGGCCGGGCTTGTCTCCCTTCCCTTCCCGGTATCGGTTCATGGATTCGGTTAGATGGGAAACCGCCATCA
GTACCAGGTCGTAATCCCACACACTGGCCATGCCGGCCGGCCCTGCGGAAACCTCTACGTGCCCGTCTGG
AAGCTCGTAGCGGATCACCTCGCCAGCTCGTCGGTCACGCTTCGACAGACGGAAAACGGCCACGTCCATG
ATGCTGCGACTATCGCGGGTGCCCACGTCATAGAGCATCGGAACGAAAAAATCTGGTTGCTCGTCGCCCT
TGGGCGGCTTCCTAATCGACGGCGCACCGGCTGCCGGCGGTTGCCGGGATTCTTTGCGGATTCGATCAGC
GGCCGCTTGCCACGATTCACCGGGGCGTGCTTCTGCCTCGATGCGTTGCCGCTGGGCGGCCTGCGCGGCC
TTCAACTTCTCCACCAGGTCATCACCCAGCGCCGCGCCGATTTGTACCGGGCCGGATGGTTTGCGACCGC
TCACGCCGATTCCTCGGGCTTGGGGGTTCCAGTGCCATTGCAGGGCCGGCAGACAACCCAGCCGCTTACG
CCTGGCCAACCGCCCGTTCCTCCACACATGGGGCATTCCACGGCGTCGGTGCCTGGTTGTTCTTGATTTT
CCATGCCGCCTCCTTTAGCCGCTAAAATTCATCTACTCATTTATTCATTTGCTCATTTACTCTGGTAGCT
GCGCGATGTATTCAGATAGCAGCTCGGTAATGGTCTTGCCTTGGCGTACCGCGTACATCTTCAGCTTGGT
GTGATCCTCCGCCGGCAACTGAAAGTTGACCCGCTTCATGGCTGGCGTGTCTGCCAGGCTGGCCAACGTT
GCAGCCTTGCTGCTGCGTGCGCTCGGACGGCCGGCACTTAGCGTGTTTGTGCTTTTGCTCATTTTCTCTT
TACCTCATTAACTCAAATGAGTTTTGATTTAATTTCAGCGGCCAGCGCCTGGACCTCGCGGGCAGCGTCG
CCCTCGGGTTCTGATTCAAGAACGGTTGTGCCGGCGGCGGCAGTGCCTGGGTAGCTCACGCGCTGCGTGA
TACGGGACTCAAGAATGGGCAGCTCGTACCCGGCCAGCGCCTCGGCAACCTCACCGCCGATGCGCGTGCC
TTTGATCGCCCGCGACACGACAAAGGCCGCTTGTAGCCTTCCATCCGTGACCTCAATGCGCTGCTTAACC
AGCTCCACCAGGTCGGCGGTGGCCCATATGTCGTAAGGGCTTGGCTGCACCGGAATCAGCACGAAGTCGG
CTGCCTTGATCGCGGACACAGCCAAGTCCGCCGCCTGGGGCGCTCCGTCGATCACTACGAAGTCGCGCCG
GCCGATGGCCTTCACGTCGCGGTCAATCGTCGGGCGGTCGATGCCGACAACGGTTAGCGGTTGATCTTCC
CGCACGGCCGCCCAATCGCGGGCACTGCCCTGGGGATCGGAATCGACTAACAGAACATCGGCCCCGGCGA
GTTGCAGGGCGCGGGCTAGATGGGTTGCGATGGTCGTCTTGCCTGACCCGCCTTTCTGGTTAAGTACAGC
GATAACCTTCATGCGTTCCCCTTGCGTATTTGTTTATTTACTCATCGCATCATATACGCAGCGACCGCAT
GACGCAAGCTGTTTTACTCAAATACACATCACCTTTTTAGACGGCGGCGCTCGGTTTCTTCAGCGGCCAA
GCTGGCCGGCCAGGCCGCCAGCTTGGCATCAGACAAACCGGCCAGGATTTCATGCAGCCGCACGGTTGAG
ACGTGCGCGGGCGGCTCGAACACGTACCCGGCCGCGATCATCTCCGCCTCGATCTCTTCGGTAATGAAAA
ACGGTTCGTCCTGGCCGTCCTGGTGCGGTTTCATGCTTGTTCCTCTTGGCGTTCATTCTCGGCGGCCGCC
AGGGCGTCGGCCTCGGTCAATGCGTCCTCACGGAAGGCACCGCGCCGCCTGGCCTCGGTGGGCGTCACTT
CCTCGCTGCGCTCAAGTGCGCGGTACAGGGTCGAGCGATGCACGCCAAGCAGTGCAGCCGCCTCTTTCAC
GGTGCGGCCTTCCTGGTCGATCAGCTCGCGGGCGTGCGCGATCTGTGCCGGGGTGAGGGTAGGGCGGGGG
CCAAACTTCACGCCTCGGGCCTTGGCGGCCTCGCGCCCGCTCCGGGTGCGGTCGATGATTAGGGAACGCT
CGAACTCGGCAATGCCGGCGAACACGGTCAACACCATGCGGCCGGCCGGCGTGGTGGTGTCGGCCCACGG
CTCTGCCAGGCTACGCAGGCCCGCGCCGGCCTCCTGGATGCGCTCGGCAATGTCCAGTAGGTCGCGGGTG
CTGCGGGCCAGGCGGTCTAGCCTGGTCACTGTCACAACGTCGCCAGGGCGTAGGTGGTCAAGCATCCTGG
CCAGCTCCGGGCGGTCGCGCCTGGTGCCGGTGATCTTCTCGGAAAACAGCTTGGTGCAGCCGGCCGCGTG
CAGTTCGGCCCGTTGGTTGGTCAAGTCCTGGTCGTCGGTGCTGACGCGGGCATAGCCCAGCAGGCCAGCG
GCGGCGCTCTTGTTCATGGCGTAATGTCTCCGGTTCTAGTCGCAAGTATTCTACTTTATGCGACTAAAAC
ACGCGACAAGAAAACGCCAGGAAAAGGGCAGGGCGGCAGCCTGTCGCGTAACTTAGGACTTGTGCGACAT
GTCGTTTTCAGAAGACGGCTGCACTGAACGTCAGAAGCCGACTGCACTATAGCAGCGGAGGGGTTGGATC
AAAGTACTTTGATCCCGAGGGGAACCCTGTGGTTGGCATGCACATACAAATGGACGAACGGATAAACCT
Features (pLannotate 1.2.2; 32 found; start..end, strand, type, name):
     54..78      -  misc_feature   RB T-DNA repeat: right border repeat from nopaline C58 T-DNA
    144..298     -  CDS            lacZα (fragment): LacZα fragment of β-galactosidase; lacZ fragment
    405..1081    +  promoter       CaMV 35S promoter (enhanced): cauliflower mosaic virus 35S promoter with a duplicated enhancer region
   1103..1156    +  misc_feature   TMV Ω: translational enhancer from the tobacco mosaic virus 5'-leader sequence (Gallie et al., 1988)
   1163..1681    +  CDS            VN173: N-terminal fragment of mVenus for use in bimolecular fluorescence complementation (BiFC) (Kodama and Hu, 2010)
   1730..1854    +  protein_bind   attR1: mutant version of attR; recombination site for the Gateway® LR reaction LR Clonase™
   2090..2242    -  CDS            dpnD (fragment): DPND_STRPN - Protein predicted: Swiss-Prot protein existence level 4. From Streptococcus pneumoniae serotype 4 (strain ATCC BAA-334 / TIGR4).
   2286..2588    -  CDS            ccdB: CCDB_ECOLI - Also known as G, letB, letD. Experimental evidence at protein level: Swiss-Prot protein existence level 1. Toxic component of a type II toxin-antitoxin (TA) system, functioning in plasmid maintainence. Responsible for the post- segregational killing (PSK) of plasmid-free cells, also referred to as a plasmid addiction system. Half-life of over 2 hours. Cell killing by CcdB is accompanied by filamentation, defects in chromosome and plasmid segregation, defects in cell division, formation of anucleate cells, decreased DNA synthesis and plasmid loss. Interferes with the activity of DN
   2593..2751    -  CDS            ccdA (fragment): CCDA_ECO57 - Also known as H, letA. Experimental evidence at protein level: Swiss-Prot protein existence level 1. Antitoxin component of a type II toxin-antitoxin (TA) system which inhibits the post-segregational killing (PSK) of plasmid-free cells, also referred to as a plasmid addiction system. Binds to and blocks the activity of CcdB; will also remove bound CcdB protein from the CcdB-GyrA complex by forming a CcdA-CcdB complex, a process termed rejuvenation. Functions as a transcriptional corepressor for the ccdAB operon, repression also requires CcdB (By similarity). From Escherichia coli
   2933..3591    -  CDS            CmR: chloramphenicol acetyltransferase; cat; confers resistance to chloramphenicol
   3592..3694    -  promoter       cat promoter: promoter of the E. coli cat gene encoding chloramphenicol acetyltransferase
   3872..3996    -  protein_bind   attR2: mutant version of attR; recombination site for the Gateway® LR reaction LR Clonase™
   4124..4831    +  CDS            mCherry: mCherry is a basic (constitutively fluorescent) red fluorescent protein published in 2004, derived from Discosoma sp.. It is reported to be a very rapidly-maturing monomer with low acid sensitivity.
   4851..5103    +  terminator     NOS terminator: nopaline synthase terminator and poly(A) signal
   5158..5180    -  protein_bind   lac operator (fragment): The lac repressor binds to the lac operator to inhibit transcription in E. coli. This inhibition can be relieved by adding lactose or isopropyl-β-D-thiogalactopyranoside (IPTG). lac repressor encoded by lacI
   5184..5214    -  promoter       lac promoter: promoter for the E. coli lac operon
   5229..5250    -  protein_bind   CAP binding site: CAP binding activates transcription in the presence of cAMP. E. coli catabolite activator protein
   5286..5538    -  terminator     NOS terminator: nopaline synthase terminator and poly(A) signal
   5689..6714    -  CDS            HygR: aminoglycoside phosphotransferase from E. coli; aph(4)-Ia; confers resistance to hygromycin
   6766..6945    -  promoter       NOS promoter: nopaline synthase promoter
   7025..7354    -  CDS            tnpA (fragment): TN5P_ECOLX - Also known as tnp. Experimental evidence at protein level: Swiss-Prot protein existence level 1. Mediates transposition of transposon Tn5 by a 'cut and paste' mechanism. First, the monomeric transposase binds the 19 bp inverted DNA repeats flanking the transposon. Then, dimerization of the DNA- bound transposase creates a synaptic DNA complex. After nicking of the first DNA strand, excision of the transposon proceeds through a series of intermediates. The transposase then mediates the insertion of the transposon at a new site by strand transfer. The activity of the wild- type tran
   7451..7475    -  misc_feature   LB T-DNA repeat: left border repeat from nopaline C58 T-DNA
   7734..7757    +  promoter       Pc promoter (fragment): intI1 (promoter lies within the coding sequence); class 1 integron promoter
   7933..7989    +  CDS            GmR (fragment): gentamycin acetyltransferase; aacC1; confers resistance to gentamycin
   8000..8787    +  CDS            SmR (fragment): aminoglycoside adenylyltransferase (Murphy, 1985); aadA; confers resistance to spectinomycin and streptomycin
   9033..9621    +  rep_origin     ori: high-copy-number ColE1/pMB1/pBR322/pUC origin of replication
   9807..9947    -  misc_feature   bom: basis of mobility region from pBR322
  10049..10088   -  CDS            rop (fragment): Rop protein, which maintains plasmids at low copy number; rop
  10291..10485   -  rep_origin     pVS1 oriV: origin of replication for the Pseudomonas plasmid pVS1 (Heeb et al., 2000)
  10551..11624   -  CDS            pVS1 RepA: replication protein from the Pseudomonas plasmid pVS1 (Heeb et al., 2000)
  12053..12682   -  CDS            pVS1 StaA: stability protein from the Pseudomonas plasmid pVS1 (Heeb et al., 2000)
  13242..13643   -  CDS            Y4CG_SINFN (fragment): Protein inferred from homology: Swiss-Prot protein existence level 3. From Sinorhizobium fredii (strain NBRC 101917 / NGR234).
