[The description below was written by a language model from this plasmid's Addgene catalogue record and pLannotate feature annotations shown in this document.]
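Description:
pBi2FC-N-GW-P2A:mCherry is an empty, Gateway-compatible binary destination vector for plant expression, built on the pGWB502-omega backbone and designed for bicistronic bimolecular fluorescence complementation (Bi2FC). It replicates in E. coli from a high-copy ColE1/pUC-type origin and carries the pVS1 oriV, RepA and StaA functions that support replication and stable maintenance in Agrobacterium. An aadA gene provides spectinomycin selection in bacteria. Because the unrecombined Gateway cassette contains the toxic ccdB gene, the plasmid is propagated in a ccdB-tolerant strain.

Between the nopaline-type right and left T-DNA borders lies the expression unit: an enhanced CaMV 35S promoter with a duplicated enhancer, followed by the TMV omega translational leader and the VN173 N-terminal fragment of mVenus. Next comes an attR1–attR2 cassette holding ccdB and a chloramphenicol resistance gene, then mCherry and a NOS terminator. An LR reaction replaces the cassette with a gene of interest, so the protein would be made as an N-terminal VN173 fusion. The plasmid name indicates a P2A self-cleaving peptide linking the fusion to mCherry, although this element is not annotated in the feature table. It presumably sits in the gap between attR2 and mCherry. Co-translated mCherry would then report expression from the same transcript, helping to distinguish a true lack of interaction from a lack of expression. The T-DNA also carries a NOS promoter-driven hygromycin resistance gene with a NOS terminator for selecting transformed plant cells. The record does not name the complementary C-terminal Venus fragment partner vector that a BiFC assay would require.
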