Addgene plasmid #216144: pBi2FC-N-GW-P2A:mCherry
Purpose: (Empty Backbone) Bicistronic BiFC vector (Gateway compatible)
Depositing lab: Imran Siddiqi. Depositing organization: Centre for Cellular and Molecular Biology (CSIR-CCMB). Publication: Improved validation of protein interactions using bicistronic BiFC (Bi2FC). Sivakumar P, Vaishnavi V, Gayatri K, Satheesh GR, Siddiqi I. Physiol Mol Biol Plants. 2024 Jul;30(7):1047-1054. doi: 10.1007/s12298-024-01477-y. Epub 2024 Jul 2. PubMed 39100877.
Backbone
  Vector backbone: pGWB502-omega
  Vector type: Plant Expression
Growth in bacteria
  Bacterial resistance: Spectinomycin, 50 μg/mL
  Growth temperature: 37°C
  Growth strain: ccdB Survival
  Copy number: High Copy
Gene/Insert
  Gene/Insert name: None
Terms and licenses: Academic/Nonprofit Terms; Industry Terms: Not Available to Industry
Depositor comments: Please visit https://www.biorxiv.org/content/10.1101/2024.06.28.601222v1.full for bioRxiv preprint.
How to cite: pBi2FC-N-GW-P2A:mCherry was a gift from Imran Siddiqi (Addgene plasmid # 216144 ; http://n2t.net/addgene:216144 ; RRID:Addgene_216144)
